Addgene plasmid #182590: pHage2-EF1a-TERT-IRES-Puro
Purpose: expresses TERT in mammalian cells
Depositing lab: Agnel Sfeir. Depositing organization: NYU Grossman School of Medicine. Publication: Single-Molecule Imaging of Telomerase RNA Reveals a Recruitment-Retention Model for Telomere Elongation. Laprade H, Querido E, Smith MJ, Guerit D, Crimmins H, Conomos D, Pourret E, Chartrand P, Sfeir A. Mol Cell. 2020 Jul 2;79(1):115-126.e6. doi: 10.1016/j.molcel.2020.05.005. Epub 2020 Jun 3. PubMed 32497497.
Backbone
  Vector backbone: pHAGE2
  Backbone size w/o insert (bp): 8300
  Total vector size (bp): 11633
  Vector type: Mammalian Expression, Lentiviral
  Selectable markers: Puromycin
Growth in bacteria
  Bacterial resistance: Ampicillin, 100 μg/mL
  Growth temperature: 37°C
  Growth strain: NEB Stable
  Copy number: Unknown
Gene/Insert
  Gene/Insert name: hTERT
  Species: H. sapiens (human)
  Entrez Gene: TERT (a.k.a. CMM9, DKCA2, DKCB4, EST2, PFBMFT1, TCS1, TP2, TRT, hEST2, hTRT)
  Promoter: EF-1a
  Cloning method: Restriction Enzyme; 5′ cloning site SnaBI (unknown if destroyed); 3′ cloning site SalI (unknown if destroyed)
  Sequencing primers: 5′ ttcttccatttcaggtgtc; 3′ AGGAATGCTCGTCAAG
Terms and licenses: Academic/Nonprofit Terms; Industry Terms: Not Available to Industry
How to cite: pHage2-EF1a-TERT-IRES-Puro was a gift from Agnel Sfeir (Addgene plasmid # 182590 ; http://n2t.net/addgene:182590 ; RRID:Addgene_182590)
