[The description below was written by a language model from this plasmid's Addgene catalogue record and pLannotate feature annotations shown in this document.]
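Description:
pHage2-EF1a-TERT-IRES-Puro is an HIV-1-derived lentiviral transfer plasmid on the pHAGE2 backbone, about 11.6 kb in total, built to express human telomerase reverse transcriptase (hTERT) in mammalian cells. It is propagated in E. coli through a high-copy ColE1/pUC-type origin and an ampicillin resistance gene (β-lactamase under its own promoter). The region outside the viral cassette also carries short remnants of lac regulatory elements, lacI, the SV40 origin and an SV40 poly(A) signal, which appear to be backbone leftovers rather than functional parts.

The viral portion is bounded by two LTR features, both annotated as truncated HIV-1 LTRs. Between them lie the Ψ packaging signal running into a gag fragment, the Rev response element for nuclear export of the unspliced genomic RNA, and the cPPT/CTS, which aids nuclear import of the reverse-transcribed genome. Small Rev and nef fragments are also detected. No packaging or envelope genes are annotated, so these functions would need to be supplied in trans to make virus.

The payload is a single bicistronic unit. The constitutive EF-1α promoter drives the hTERT coding sequence, followed by an EMCV IRES and the puromycin N-acetyltransferase gene. Both proteins are therefore translated from one transcript, and puromycin selection enriches for cells that also express TERT. A WPRE downstream improves transcript stability and expression. No epitope tag or fluorescent reporter is annotated.

The stated purpose is TERT expression in mammalian cells by transfection or stable lentiviral transduction. The associated publication concerns single-molecule imaging of telomerase RNA and its recruitment to telomeres.
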