Features (pLannotate 1.2.2; 24 found; start..end, strand, type, name):
    377..634     +  LTR            5' LTR (truncated): truncated 5' long terminal repeat (LTR) from HIV-1
    681..806     +  misc_feature   HIV-1 Ψ: packaging signal of human immunodeficiency virus type 1
    790..1128    +  CDS            HIV-1 gag (fragment): gag protein from human immunodeficiency virus 1; gag
   1252..1588    +  ncRNA          RRE: Accession: RF00036 - HIV Rev response element
   1913..2013    +  CDS            Rev (fragment): human immunodeficiency virus 1 (HIV-1) Rev protein; rev; enhances nuclear export of unspliced and incompletely spliced viral mRNAs
   2058..2175    +  misc_feature   cPPT/CTS: central polypurine tract and central termination sequence of HIV-1
   2223..3401    +  promoter       EF-1α promoter: strong constitutive promoter for human elongation factor EF-1α
   3526..6924    +  CDS            hTERT: human telomerase reverse transcriptase, the catalytic subunit of telomerase; TERT; prevents telomere shortening and allows postsenescent cells to proliferate beyond crisis (Counter et al., 1998); also known as EST2
   6975..7436    +  misc_feature   IRES: internal ribosome entry site (IRES) of the encephalomyocarditis virus (EMCV)
   7441..8040    +  CDS            PuroR: puromycin N-acetyltransferase; pac from Streptomyces alboniger; confers resistance to puromycin
   8075..8663    +  misc_feature   WPRE: woodchuck hepatitis virus posttranscriptional regulatory element
   8658..8768    +  CDS            nef (fragment): NEF_SIVS4 - Experimental evidence at protein level: Swiss-Prot protein existence level 1. Interferes with TCR signaling from the cell membrane. Interacts with CD247/TCRZ (TCR zeta chain) and exert potent down- regulation of cell surface TCR/CD3 complexes. From Simian immunodeficiency virus (isolate F236/smH4) (SIV-sm) (Simian immunodeficiency virus sooty mangabey monkey).
   8811..8991    +  LTR            5' LTR (truncated): truncated 5' long terminal repeat (LTR) from HIV-1
   9124..9228    +  promoter       AmpR promoter: bla
   9229..10089   +  CDS            AmpR: β-lactamase; bla; confers resistance to ampicillin, carbenicillin, and related antibiotics
  10260..10848   +  rep_origin     ori: high-copy-number ColE1/pMB1/pBR322/pUC origin of replication
  11031..11085   +  CDS            lacI (fragment): lac repressor; lacI; The lac repressor binds to the lac operator to inhibit transcription in E. coli. This inhibition can be relieved by adding lactose or isopropyl-β-D-thiogalactopyranoside (IPTG).
  11091..11184   +  rep_origin     SV40 ori (fragment): SV40 origin of replication
  11209..11246   +  CDS            lacI (fragment): lac repressor; lacI; The lac repressor binds to the lac operator to inhibit transcription in E. coli. This inhibition can be relieved by adding lactose or isopropyl-β-D-thiogalactopyranoside (IPTG).
  11259..11280   +  protein_bind   CAP binding site: CAP binding activates transcription in the presence of cAMP. E. coli catabolite activator protein
  11295..11325   +  promoter       lac promoter: promoter for the E. coli lac operon
  11329..11351   +  protein_bind   lac operator (fragment): The lac repressor binds to the lac operator to inhibit transcription in E. coli. This inhibition can be relieved by adding lactose or isopropyl-β-D-thiogalactopyranoside (IPTG). lac repressor encoded by lacI
  11383..11466   +  polyA_signal   SV40 poly(A) signal (fragment): SV40 polyadenylation signal
  11633..329     +  CDS            nef (fragment) (across the origin): NEF_HV1BR - Experimental evidence at protein level: Swiss-Prot protein existence level 1. Extracellular Nef protein targets CD4(+) T-lymphocytes for apoptosis by interacting with CXCR4 surface receptors (PubMed:14990729). From Human immunodeficiency virus type 1 group M subtype B (isolate BRU/LAI) (HIV-1).
>Addgene plasmid #182590 | pHage2-EF1a-TERT-IRES-Puro | addgene full sequence | sequence record 360506 | Addgene NGS Result
TGGAAGGGCTAATTCACTCCCAAAGAAGACAAGATATCCTTGATCTGTGGATCTACCACACACAAGGCTA
CTTCCCTGATTAGCAGAACTACACACCAGGGCCAGGGGTCAGATATCCACTGACCTTTGGATGGTGCTAC
AAGCTAGTACCAGTTGAGCCAGATAAGGTAGAAGAGGCCAATAAAGGAGAGAACACCAGCTTGTTACACC
CTGTGAGCCTGCATGGGATGGATGACCCGGAGAGAGAAGTGTTAGAGTGGAGGTTTGACAGCCGCCTAGC
ATTTCATCACGTGGCCCGAGAGCTGCATCCGGAGTACTTCAAGAACTGCTGATATCGAGCTTGCTACAAG
GGACTTTCCGCTGGGGACTTTCCAGGGAGGCGTGGCCTGGGCGGGACTGGGGAGTGGCGAGCCCTCAGAT
CCTGCATATAAGCAGCTGCTTTTTGCCTGTACTGGGTCTCTCTGGTTAGACCAGATCTGAGCCTGGGAGC
TCTCTGGCTAACTAGGGAACCCACTGCTTAAGCCTCAATAAAGCTTGCCTTGAGTGCTTCAAGTAGTGTG
TGCCCGTCTGTTGTGTGACTCTGGTAACTAGAGATCCCTCAGACCCTTTTAGTCAGTGTGGAAAATCTCT
AGCAGTGGCGCCCGAACAGGGACTTGAAAGCGAAAGGGAAACCAGAGGAGCTCTCTCGACGCAGGACTCG
GCTTGCTGAAGCGCGCACGGCAAGAGGCGAGGGGCGGCGACTGGTGAGTACGCCAAAAATTTTGACTAGC
GGAGGCTAGAAGGAGAGAGATGGGTGCGAGAGCGTCAGTATTAAGCGGGGGAGAATTAGATCGCGATGGG
AAAAAATTCGGTTAAGGCCAGGGGGAAAGAAAAAATATAAATTAAAACATATAGTATGGGCAAGCAGGGA
GCTAGAACGATTCGCAGTTAATCCTGGCCTGTTAGAAACATCAGAAGGCTGTAGACAAATACTGGGACAG
CTACAACCATCCCTTCAGACAGGATCAGAAGAACTTAGATCATTATATAATACAGTAGCAACCCTCTATT
GTGTGCATCAAAGGATAGAGATAAAAGACACCAAGGAAGCTTTAGACAAGATAGAGGAAGAGCAAAACAA
AAGTAAGACCACCGCACAGCAAGCGGCCGGCCGCTGATCTTCAGACCTGGAGGAGGAGATATGAGGGACA
ATTGGAGAAGTGAATTATATAAATATAAAGTAGTAAAAATTGAACCATTAGGAGTAGCACCCACCAAGGC
AAAGAGAAGAGTGGTGCAGAGAGAAAAAAGAGCAGTGGGAATAGGAGCTTTGTTCCTTGGGTTCTTGGGA
GCAGCAGGAAGCACTATGGGCGCAGCGTCAATGACGCTGACGGTACAGGCCAGACAATTATTGTCTGGTA
TAGTGCAGCAGCAGAACAATTTGCTGAGGGCTATTGAGGCGCAACAGCATCTGTTGCAACTCACAGTCTG
GGGCATCAAGCAGCTTCAGGCAAGAATCCTGGCTGTGGAAAGATACCTAAAGGATCAACAGCTCCTGGGG
ATTTGGGGTTGCTCTGGAAAACTCATTTGCACCACTGCTGTGCCTTGGAATGCTAGTTGGAGTAATAAAT
CTCTGGAACAGATTTGGAATCACACGACCTGGATGGAGTGGGACAGAGAAATTAACAATTACACAAGCTT
AATACACTCCTTAATTGAAGAATCGCAAAACCAGCAAGAAAAGAATGAACAAGAATTATTGGAATTAGAT
AAATGGGCAAGTTTGTGGAATTGGTTTAACATAACAAATTGGCTGTGGTATATAAAATTATTCATAATGA
TAGTAGGAGGCTTGGTAGGTTTAAGAATAGTTTTTGCTGTACTTTCTATAGTGAATAGAGTTAGGCAGGG
ATATTCACCATTATCGTTTCAGACCCACCTCCCAACCCCGAGGGGACCCGACAGGCCCGAAGGAATAGAA
GAAGAAGGTGGAGAGAGAGACAGAGACAGATCCATTCGATTAGTGAACGGATCTCGACGGTATCGCCGAA
TTCACAAATGGCAGTATTCATCCACAATTTTAAAAGAAAAGGGGGGATTGGGGGGTACAGTGCAGGGGAA
AGAATAGTAGACATAATAGCAACAGACATACAAACTAAAGAATTACAAAAACAAATTACAAAAATTCAAA
ATTTTCGGGTTTATTACAGGGACAGCAGAGATCCAGTTTGGACTAGTCGTGAGGCTCCGGTGCCCGTCAG
TGGGCAGAGCGCACATCGCCCACAGTCCCCGAGAAGTTGGGGGGAGGGGTCGGCAATTGAACCGGTGCCT
AGAGAAGGTGGCGCGGGGTAAACTGGGAAAGTGATGTCGTGTACTGGCTCCGCCTTTTTCCCGAGGGTGG
GGGAGAACCGTATATAAGTGCAGTAGTCGCCGTGAACGTTCTTTTTCGCAACGGGTTTGCCGCCAGAACA
CAGGTAAGTGCCGTGTGTGGTTCCCGCGGGCCTGGCCTCTTTACGGGTTATGGCCCTTGCGTGCCTTGAA
TTACTTCCACCTGGCTGCAGTACGTGATTCTTGATCCCGAGCTTCGGGTTGGAAGTGGGTGGGAGAGTTC
GAGGCCTTGCGCTTAAGGAGCCCCTTCGCCTCGTGCTTGAGTTGAGGCCTGGCCTGGGCGCTGGGGCCGC
CGCGTGCGAATCTGGTGGCACCTTCGCGCCTGTCTCGCTGCTTTCGATAAGTCTCTAGCCATTTAAAATT
TTTGATGACCTGCTGCGACGCTTTTTTTCTGGCAAGATAGTCTTGTAAATGCGGGCCAAGATCTGCACAC
TGGTATTTCGGTTTTTGGGGCCGCGGGCGGCGACGGGGCCCGTGCGTCCCAGCGCACATGTTCGGCGAGG
CGGGGCCTGCGAGCGCGGCCACCGAGAATCGGACGGGGGTAGTCTCAAGCTGGCCGGCCTGCTCTGGTGC
CTGGCCTCGCGCCGCCGTGTATCGCCCCGCCCTGGGCGGCAAGGCTGGCCCGGTCGGCACCAGTTGCGTG
AGCGGAAAGATGGCCGCTTCCCGGCCCTGCTGCAGGGAGCTCAAAATGGAGGACGCGGCGCTCGGGAGAG
CGGGCGGGTGAGTCACCCACACAAAGGAAAAGGGCCTTTCCGTCCTCAGCCGTCGCTTCATGTGACTCCA
CGGAGTACCGGGCGCCGTCCAGGCACCTCGATTAGTTCTCGAGCTTTTGGAGTACGTCGTCTTTAGGTTG
GGGGGAGGGGTTTTATGCGATGGAGTTTCCCCACACTGAGTGGGTGGAGACTGAAGTTAGGCCAGCTTGG
CACTTGATGTAATTCTCCTTGGAATTTGCCCTTTTTGAGTTTGGATCTTGGTTCATTCTCAAGCCTCAGA
CAGTGGTTCAAAGTTTTTTTCTTCCATTTCAGGTGTCGTGAAGCGGCCGCTTAATTAAGTTTAAACGGAT
CCCGCCGGCGGCTAGCGTTAACACGCGTTGTACATTTTACGTAGGAATTCGTCCTGCTGCGCACGTGGGA
AGCCCTGGCCCCGGCCACCCCCGCGATGCCGCGCGCTCCCCGCTGCCGAGCCGTGCGCTCCCTGCTGCGC
AGCCACTACCGCGAGGTGCTGCCGCTGGCCACGTTCGTGCGGCGCCTGGGGCCCCAGGGCTGGCGGCTGG
TGCAGCGCGGGGACCCGGCGGCTTTCCGCGCGCTGGTGGCCCAGTGCCTGGTGTGCGTGCCCTGGGACGC
ACGGCCGCCCCCCGCCGCCCCCTCCTTCCGCCAGGTGTCCTGCCTGAAGGAGCTGGTGGCCCGAGTGCTG
CAGAGGCTGTGCGAGCGCGGCGCGAAGAACGTGCTGGCCTTCGGCTTCGCGCTGCTGGACGGGGCCCGCG
GGGGCCCCCCCGAGGCCTTCACCACCAGCGTGCGCAGCTACCTGCCCAACACGGTGACCGACGCACTGCG
GGGGAGCGGGGCGTGGGGGCTGCTGCTGCGCCGCGTGGGCGACGACGTGCTGGTTCACCTGCTGGCACGC
TGCGCGCTCTTTGTGCTGGTGGCTCCCAGCTGCGCCTACCAGGTGTGCGGGCCGCCGCTGTACCAGCTCG
GCGCTGCCACTCAGGCCCGGCCCCCGCCACACGCTAGTGGACCCCGAAGGCGTCTGGGATGCGAACGGGC
CTGGAACCATAGCGTCAGGGAGGCCGGGGTCCCCCTGGGCCTGCCAGCCCCGGGTGCGAGGAGGCGCGGG
GGCAGTGCCAGCCGAAGTCTGCCGTTGCCCAAGAGGCCCAGGCGTGGCGCTGCCCCTGAGCCGGAGCGGA
CGCCCGTTGGGCAGGGGTCCTGGGCCCACCCGGGCAGGACGCGTGGACCGAGTGACCGTGGTTTCTGTGT
GGTGTCACCTGCCAGACCCGCCGAAGAAGCCACCTCTTTGGAGGGTGCGCTCTCTGGCACGCGCCACTCC
CACCCATCCGTGGGCCGCCAGCACCACGCGGGCCCCCCATCCACATCGCGGCCACCACGTCCCTGGGACA
CGCCTTGTCCCCCGGTGTACGCCGAGACCAAGCACTTCCTCTACTCCTCAGGCGACAAGGAGCAGCTGCG
GCCCTCCTTCCTACTCAGCTCTCTGAGGCCCAGCCTGACTGGCGCTCGGAGGCTCGTGGAGACCATCTTT
CTGGGTTCCAGGCCCTGGATGCCAGGGACTCCCCGCAGGTTGCCCCGCCTGCCCCAGCGCTACTGGCAAA
TGCGGCCCCTGTTTCTGGAGCTGCTTGGGAACCACGCGCAGTGCCCCTACGGGGTGCTCCTCAAGACGCA
CTGCCCGCTGCGAGCTGCGGTCACCCCAGCAGCCGGTGTCTGTGCCCGGGAGAAGCCCCAGGGCTCTGTG
GCGGCCCCCGAGGAGGAGGACACAGACCCCCGTCGCCTGGTGCAGCTGCTCCGCCAGCACAGCAGCCCCT
GGCAGGTGTACGGCTTCGTGCGGGCCTGCCTGCGCCGGCTGGTGCCCCCAGGCCTCTGGGGCTCCAGGCA
CAACGAACGCCGCTTCCTCAGGAACACCAAGAAGTTCATCTCCCTGGGGAAGCATGCCAAGCTCTCGCTG
CAGGAGCTGACGTGGAAGATGAGCGTGCGGGGCTGCGCTTGGCTGCGCAGGAGCCCAGGGGTTGGCTGTG
TTCCGGCCGCAGAGCACCGTCTGCGTGAGGAGATCCTGGCCAAGTTCCTGCACTGGCTGATGAGTGTGTA
CGTCGTCGAGCTGCTCAGGTCTTTCTTTTATGTCACGGAGACCACGTTTCAAAAGAACAGGCTCTTTTTC
TACCGGAAGAGTGTCTGGAGCAAGTTGCAAAGCATTGGAATCAGACAGCACTTGAAGAGGGTGCAGCTGC
GGGAGCTGTCGGAAGCAGAGGTCAGGCAGCATCGGGAAGCCAGGCCCGCCCTGCTGACGTCCAGACTCCG
CTTCATCCCCAAGCCTGACGGGCTGCGGCCGATTGTGAACATGGACTACGTCGTGGGAGCCAGAACGTTC
CGCAGAGAAAAGAGGGCCGAGCGTCTCACCTCGAGGGTGAAGGCACTGTTCAGCGTGCTCAACTACGAGC
GGGCGCGGCGCCCCGGCCTCCTGGGCGCCTCTGTGCTGGGCCTGGACGATATCCACAGGGCCTGGCGCAC
CTTCGTGCTGCGTGTGCGGGCCCAGGACCCGCCGCCTGAGCTGTACTTTGTCAAGGTGGATGTGACGGGC
GCGTACGACACCATCCCCCAGGACAGGCTCACGGAGGTCATCGCCAGCATCATCAAACCCCAGAACACGT
ACTGCGTGCGTCGGTATGCCGTGGTCCAGAAGGCCGCCCATGGGCACGTCCGCAAGGCCTTCAAGAGCCA
CGTCTCTACCTTGACAGACCTCCAGCCGTACATGCGACAGTTCGTGGCTCACCTGCAGGAGACCAGCCCG
CTGAGGGATGCCGTCGTCATCGAGCAGAGCTCCTCCCTGAATGAGGCCAGCAGTGGCCTCTTCGACGTCT
TCCTACGCTTCATGTGCCACCACGCCGTGCGCATCAGGGGCAAGTCCTACGTCCAGTGCCAGGGGATCCC
GCAGGGCTCCATCCTCTCCACGCTGCTCTGCAGCCTGTGCTACGGCGACATGGAGAACAAGCTGTTTGCG
GGGATTCGGCGGGACGGGCTGCTCCTGCGTTTGGTGGATGATTTCTTGTTGGTGACACCTCACCTCACCC
ACGCGAAAACCTTCCTCAGGACCCTGGTCCGAGGTGTCCCTGAGTATGGCTGCGTGGTGAACTTGCGGAA
GACAGTGGTGAACTTCCCTGTAGAAGACGAGGCCCTGGGTGGCACGGCTTTTGTTCAGATGCCGGCCCAC
GGCCTATTCCCCTGGTGCGGCCTGCTGCTGGATACCCGGACCCTGGAGGTGCAGAGCGACTACTCCAGCT
ATGCCCGGACCTCCATCAGAGCCAGTCTCACCTTCAACCGCGGCTTCAAGGCTGGGAGGAACATGCGTCG
CAAACTCTTTGGGGTCTTGCGGCTGAAGTGTCACAGCCTGTTTCTGGATTTGCAGGTGAACAGCCTCCAG
ACGGTGTGCACCAACATCTACAAGATCCTCCTGCTGCAGGCGTACAGGTTTCACGCATGTGTGCTGCAGC
TCCCATTTCATCAGCAAGTTTGGAAGAACCCCACATTTTTCCTGCGCGTCATCTCTGACACGGCCTCCCT
CTGCTACTCCATCCTGAAAGCCAAGAACGCAGGGATGTCGCTGGGGGCCAAGGGCGCCGCCGGCCCTCTG
CCCTCCGAGGCCGTGCAGTGGCTGTGCCACCAAGCATTCCTGCTCAAGCTGACTCGACACCGTGTCACCT
ACGTGCCACTCCTGGGGTCACTCAGGACAGCCCAGACGCAGCTGAGTCGGAAGCTCCCGGGGACGACGCT
GACTGCCCTGGAGGCCGCAGCCAACCCGGCACTGCCCTCAGACTTCAAGACCATCCTGGACTGAGTCGAC
CAATTCCGGTTATTTTCCACCATATTGCCGTCTTTTGGCAATGTGAGGGCCCGGAAACCTGGCCCTGTCT
TCTTGACGAGCATTCCTAGGGGTCTTTCCCCTCTCGCCAAAGGAATGCAAGGTCTGTTGAATGTCGTGAA
GGAAGCAGTTCCTCTGGAAGCTTCTTGAAGACAAACAACGTCTGTAGCGACCCTTTGCAGGCAGCGGAAC
CCCCCACCTGGCGACAGGTGCCTCTGCGGCCAAAAGCCACGTGTATAAGATACACCTGCAAAGGCGGCAC
AACCCCAGTGCCACGTTGTGAGTTGGATAGTTGTGGAAAGAGTCAAATGGCTCTCCTCAAGCGTATTCAA
CAAGGGGCTGAAGGATGCCCAGAAGGTACCCCATTGTATGGGATCTGATCTGGGGCCTCGGTGCACATGC
TTTACATGTGTTTAGTCGAGGTTAAAAAACGTCTAGGCCCCCCGAACCACGGGGACGTGGTTTTCCTTTG
AAAAACACGATGATAATACCATGACCGAGTACAAGCCCACGGTGCGCCTCGCCACCCGCGACGACGTCCC
CAGGGCCGTACGCACCCTCGCCGCCGCGTTCGCCGACTACCCCGCCACGCGCCACACCGTCGATCCGGAC
CGCCACATCGAGCGGGTCACCGAGCTGCAAGAACTCTTCCTCACGCGCGTCGGGCTCGACATCGGCAAGG
TGTGGGTCGCGGACGACGGCGCCGCGGTGGCGGTCTGGACCACGCCGGAGAGCGTCGAAGCGGGGGCGGT
GTTCGCCGAGATCGGCCCGCGCATGGCCGAGTTGAGCGGTTCCCGGCTGGCCGCGCAGCAACAGATGGAA
GGCCTCCTGGCGCCGCACCGGCCCAAGGAGCCCGCGTGGTTCCTGGCCACCGTCGGCGTCTCGCCCGACC
ACCAGGGCAAGGGTCTGGGCAGCGCCGTCGTGCTCCCCGGAGTGGAGGCGGCCGAGCGCGCCGGGGTGCC
CGCCTTCCTGGAGACCTCCGCGCCCCGCAACCTCCCCTTCTACGAGCGGCTCGGCTTCACCGTCACCGCC
GACGTCGAGGTGCCCGAAGGACCGCGCACCTGGTGCATGACCCGCAAGCCCGGTGCCTGAAGTAGATGCC
GACCGGGATCTATCGATAGATCCTAATCAACCTCTGGATTACAAAATTTGTGAAAGATTGACTGGTATTC
TTAACTATGTTGCTCCTTTTACGCTATGTGGATACGCTGCTTTAATGCCTTTGTATCATGCTATTGCTTC
CCGTATGGCTTTCATTTTCTCCTCCTTGTATAAATCCTGGTTGCTGTCTCTTTATGAGGAGTTGTGGCCC
GTTGTCAGGCAACGTGGCGTGGTGTGCACTGTGTTTGCTGACGCAACCCCCACTGGTTGGGGCATTGCCA
CCACCTGTCAGCTCCTTTCCGGGACTTTCGCTTTCCCCCTCCCTATTGCCACGGCGGAACTCATCGCCGC
CTGCCTTGCCCGCTGCTGGACAGGGGCTCGGCTGTTGGGCACTGACAATTCCGTGGTGTTGTCGGGGAAA
TCATCGTCCTTTCCTTGGCTGCTCGCCTGTGTTGCCACCTGGATTCTGCGCGGGACGTCCTTCTGCTACG
TCCCTTCGGCCCTCAATCCAGCGGACCTTCCTTCCCGCGGCCTGCTGCCGGCTCTGCGGCCTCTTCCGCG
TCTTCGCCTTCGCCCTCAGACGAGTCGGATCTCCCTTTGGGCCGCCTCCCCGCCTGGTACCTTTAAGACC
AATGACTTACAAGGCAGCTGTAGATCTTAGCCACTTTTTAAAAGAAAAGGGGGGACTGGAAGGGCTAATT
CACTCCCAACGAAGACAAGATCACCTGCAGGACAGGCGCGCCCTGCTTTTTGCTTGTACTGGGTCTCTCT
GGTTAGACCAGATCTGAGCCTGGGAGCTCTCTGGCTAACTAGGGAACCCACTGCTTAAGCCTCAATAAAG
CTTGCCTTGAGTGCTTCAAGTAGTGTGTGCCCGTCTGTTGTGTGACTCTGGTAACTAGAGATCCCTCAGA
CCCTTTTAGTCAGTGTGGAAAATCTCTAGCACCCGGGCGATTAAGGAAAGGGCTAGATCATTCTTGAAGA
CGAAAGGGCCTCGTGATACGCCTATTTTTATAGGTTAATGTCATGATAATAATGGTTTCTTAGACGTCAG
GTGGCACTTTTCGGGGAAATGTGCGCGGAACCCCTATTTGTTTATTTTTCTAAATACATTCAAATATGTA
TCCGCTCATGAGACAATAACCCTGATAAATGCTTCAATAATATTGAAAAAGGAAGAGTATGAGTATTCAA
CATTTCCGTGTCGCCCTTATTCCCTTTTTTGCGGCATTTTGCCTTCCTGTTTTTGCTCACCCAGAAACGC
TGGTGAAAGTAAAAGATGCTGAAGATCAGTTGGGTGCACGAGTGGGTTACATCGAACTGGATCTCAACAG
CGGTAAGATCCTTGAGAGTTTTCGCCCCGAAGAACGTTTTCCAATGATGAGCACTTTTAAAGTTCTGCTA
TGTGGCGCGGTATTATCCCGTGTTGACGCCGGGCAAGAGCAACTCGGTCGCCGCATACACTATTCTCAGA
ATGACTTGGTTGAGTACTCACCAGTCACAGAAAAGCATCTTACGGATGGCATGACAGTAAGAGAATTATG
CAGTGCTGCCATAACCATGAGTGATAACACTGCGGCCAACTTACTTCTGACAACGATCGGAGGACCGAAG
GAGCTAACCGCTTTTTTGCACAACATGGGGGATCATGTAACTCGCCTTGATCGTTGGGAACCGGAGCTGA
ATGAAGCCATACCAAACGACGAGCGTGACACCACGATGCCTGTAGCAATGGCAACAACGTTGCGCAAACT
ATTAACTGGCGAACTACTTACTCTAGCTTCCCGGCAACAATTAATAGACTGGATGGAGGCGGATAAAGTT
GCAGGACCACTTCTGCGCTCGGCCCTTCCGGCTGGCTGGTTTATTGCTGATAAATCTGGAGCCGGTGAGC
GTGGGTCTCGCGGTATCATTGCAGCACTGGGGCCAGATGGTAAGCCCTCCCGTATCGTAGTTATCTACAC
GACGGGGAGTCAGGCAACTATGGATGAACGAAATAGACAGATCGCTGAGATAGGTGCCTCACTGATTAAG
CATTGGTAACTGTCAGACCAAGTTTACTCATATATACTTTAGATTGATTTAAAACTTCATTTTTAATTTA
AAAGGATCTAGGTGAAGATCCTTTTTGATAATCTCATGACCAAAATCCCTTAACGTGAGTTTTCGTTCCA
CTGAGCGTCAGACCCCGTAGAAAAGATCAAAGGATCTTCTTGAGATCCTTTTTTTCTGCGCGTAATCTGC
TGCTTGCAAACAAAAAAACCACCGCTACCAGCGGTGGTTTGTTTGCCGGATCAAGAGCTACCAACTCTTT
TTCCGAAGGTAACTGGCTTCAGCAGAGCGCAGATACCAAATACTGTTCTTCTAGTGTAGCCGTAGTTAGG
CCACCACTTCAAGAACTCTGTAGCACCGCCTACATACCTCGCTCTGCTAATCCTGTTACCAGTGGCTGCT
GCCAGTGGCGATAAGTCGTGTCTTACCGGGTTGGACTCAAGACGATAGTTACCGGATAAGGCGCAGCGGT
CGGGCTGAACGGGGGGTTCGTGCACACAGCCCAGCTTGGAGCGAACGACCTACACCGAACTGAGATACCT
ACAGCGTGAGCTATGAGAAAGCGCCACGCTTCCCGAAGGGAGAAAGGCGGACAGGTATCCGGTAAGCGGC
AGGGTCGGAACAGGAGAGCGCACGAGGGAGCTTCCAGGGGGAAACGCCTGGTATCTTTATAGTCCTGTCG
GGTTTCGCCACCTCTGACTTGAGCGTCGATTTTTGTGATGCTCGTCAGGGGGGCGGAGCCTATGGAAAAA
CGCCAGCAACGCGGCCTTTTTACGGTTCCTGGCCTTTTGCTGGCCTTTTGCTCACATGTTCTTTCCTGCG
TTATCCCCTGATTCTGTGGATAACCGTATTACCGCCTTTGAGTGAGCTGATACCGCTCGCCGCAGCCGAA
CGACCGAGCGCAGCGAGTCAGTGAGCGAGGAAGCGGAAGAGCGCCCAATACGCAAACCGCCTCTCCCCGC
GCGTTGGCCGATTCATTAATGCAGCAAGCTCATGGCTGACTAATTTTTTTTATTTATGCAGAGGCCGAGG
CCGCCTCGGCCTCTGAGCTATTCCAGAAGTAGTGAGGAGGCTTTTTTGGAGGCCTAGGCTTTTGCAAAAA
GCTCCCCGTGGCACGACAGGTTTCCCGACTGGAAAGCGGGCAGTGAGCGCAACGCAATTAATGTGAGTTA
GCTCACTCATTAGGCACCCCAGGCTTTACACTTTATGCTTCCGGCTCGTATGTTGTGTGGAATTGTGAGC
GGATAACAATTTCACACAGGAAACAGCTATGACATGATTACGAATTTCACAAATAAAGCATTTTTTTCAC
TGCATTCTAGTTGTGGTTTGTCCAAACTCATCAATGTATCTTATCATGTCTGGATCAACTGGATAACTCA
AGCTAACCAAAATCATCCCAAACTTCCCACCCCATACCCTATTACCACTGCCAATTACCTGTGGTTTCAT
TTACTCTAAACCTGTGATTCCTCTGAATTATTTTCATTTTAAAGAAATTGTATTTGTTAAATATGTACTA
CAAACTTAGTAGT
